>Addgene plasmid #215635 | pGAL4-DBD-CEBPa_WT(N) | addgene full sequence | sequence record 443027 | Addgene NGS Result
CTTCCCTTCCTTTCTCGCCACGTTC
[91 nt withheld, positions 26-116]
A
[49 nt withheld, positions 118-166]
CCTTTGACGTTGGAGTCCACGTTCTTT
[37 nt withheld, positions 194-230]
ACCCTATCTCGGTCTATTCTTTTGATTTATAAGGGATTTTGCCGATTTCGGCCTATTGGTTAAAAAATGA
GCTGATTTAACAAAAATTTAACGCGAATTAATTCTGTGGAATGTGTGTCAGTTAGGGTGTGGAAAGTCCC
CAGGCTCCCCAGCAGGCAGAAGTATGCAAAGCATGCATCTCAATTAGTCAGCAACCAGGTGTGGAAAGTC
CCCAGGCTCCCCAGCAGGCAGAAGTATGCAAAGCATGCATCTCAATTAGTCAGCAACCATAGTCCCGCCC
CTAACTCCGCCCATCCCGCCCCTAACTCCGCCCAGTTCCGCCCATTCTCCGCCCCATGGCTGACTAATTT
TTTTTATTTATGCAGAGGCCGAGGCCGCCTCTGCCTCTGAGCTATTCCAGAAGTAGTGAGGAGGCTTTTT
TGGAGGCCTAGGCTTTTGCAAAAAGCTCCCGGGAGCTTGTATATCCATTTTCGGATCTGATCAAGAGACA
GGATGAGGATCGTTTCGCATGATTGAACAAGATGGATTGCACGCAGGTTCTCCGGCCGCTTGGGTGGAGA
GGCTATTCGGCTATGACTGGGCACAACAGACAATCGGCTGCTCTGATGCCGCCGTGTTCCGGCTGTCAGC
GCAGGGGCGCCCGGTTCTTTTTGTCAAGACCGACCTGTCCGGTGCCCTGAATGAACTGCAGGACGAGGCA
GCGCGGCTATCGTGGCTGGCCACGACGGGCGTTCCTTGCGCAGCTGTGCTCGACGTTGTCACTGAAGCGG
GAAGGGACTGGCTGCTATTGGGCGAAGTGCCGGGGCAGGATCTCCTGTCATCTCACCTTGCTCCTGCCGA
GAAAGTATCCATCATGGCTGATGCAATGCGGCGGCTGCATACGCTTGATCCGGCTACCTGCCCATTCGAC
CACCAAGCGAAACATCGCATCGAGCGAGCACGTACTCGGATGGAAGCCGGTCTTGTCGATCAGGATGATC
TGGACGAAGAGCATCAGGGGCTCGCGCCAGCCGAACTGTTCGCCAGGCTCAAGGCGCGCATGCCCGACGG
CGAGGATCTCGTCGTGACCCATGGCGATGCCTGCTTGCCGAATATCATGGTGGAAAATGGCCGCTTTTCT
GGATTCATCGACTGTGGCCGGCTGGGTGTGGCGGACCGCTATCAGGACATAGCGTTGGCTACCCGTGATA
TTGCTGAAGAGCTTGGCGGCGAATGGGCTGACCGCTTCCTCGTGCTTTACGGTATCGCCGCTCCCGATTC
GCAGCGCATCGCCTTCTATCGCCTTCTTGACGAGTTCTTCTGAGCGGGACTCTGGGGTTCGAAATGACCG
ACCAAGCGACGCCCAACCTGCCATCACGAGATTTCGATTCCACCGCCGCCTTCTATGAAAGGTTGGGCTT
CGGAATCGTTTTCCGGGACGCCGGCTGGATGATCCTCCAGCGCGGGGATCTCATGCTGGAGTTCTTCGCC
CACCCCAACTTGTTTATTGCAGCTTATAATGGTTACAAATAAAGCAATAGCATCACAAATTTCACAAATA
AAGCATTTTTTTCACTGCATTCTAGTTGTGGTTTGTCCAAACTCATCAATGTATCTTATCATGTCTGTAT
ACCGTCGACCTCTAGCTAGAGCTTGGCGTAATCATGGTCATAGCTGTTTCCTGTGTGAAATTGTTATCCG
CTCACAATTCCACACAACATACGAGCCGGAAGCATAAAGTGTAAAGCCTGGGGTGCCTAATGAGTGAGCT
AACTCACATTAATTGCGTTGCGCTCACTGCCCGCTTTCCAGTCGGGAAACCTGTCGTGCCAGCTGCATTA
ATGAATCGGCCAACGCGCGGGGAGAGGCGGTTTGCGTATTGGGCGCTCTTCCGCTTCCTCGCTCACTGAC
TCGCTGCGCTCGGTCGTTCGGCTGCGGCGAGCGGTATCAGCTCACTCAAAGGCGGTAATACGGTTATCCA
CAGAATCAGGGGATAACGCAGGAAAGAACATGTGAGCAAAAGGCCAGCAAAAGGCCAGGAACCGTAAAAA
GGCCGCGTTGCTGGCGTTTTTCCATAGGCTCCGCCCCCCTGACGAGCATCACAAAAATCGACGCTCAAGT
CAGAGGTGGCGAAACCCGACAGGACTATAAAGATACCAGGCGTTTCCCCCTGGAAGCTCCCTCGTGCGCT
CTCCTGTTCCGACCCTGCCGCTTACCGGATACCTGTCCGCCTTTCTCCCTTCGGGAAGCGTGGCGCTTTC
TCATAGCTCACGCTGTAGGTATCTCAGTTCGGTGTAGGTCGTTCGCTCCAAGCTGGGCTGTGTGCACGAA
CCCCCCGTTCAGCCCGACCGCTGCGCCTTATCCGGTAACTATCGTCTTGAGTCCAACCCGGTAAGACACG
ACTTATCGCCACTGGCAGCAGCCACTGGTAACAGGATTAGCAGAGCGAGGTATGTAGGCGGTGCTACAGA
GTTCTTGAAGTGGTGGCCTAACTACGGCTACACTAGAAGAACAGTATTTGGTATCTGCGCTCTGCTGAAG
CCAGTTACCTTCGGAAAAAGAGTTGGTAGCTCTTGATCCGGCAAACAAACCACCGCTGGTAGCGGTGGTT
TTTTTGTTTGCAAGCAGCAGATTACGCGCAGAAAAAAAGGATCTCAAGAAGATCCTTTGATCTTTTCTAC
GGGGTCTGACGCTCAGTGGAACGAAAACTCACGTTAAGGGATTTTGGTCATGAGATTATCAAAAAGGATC
TTCACCTAGATCCTTTTAAATTAAAAATGAAGTTTTAAATCAATCTAAAGTATATATGAGTAAACTTGGT
CTGACAGTTACCAATGCTTAATCAGTGAGGCACCTATCTCAGCGATCTGTCTATTTCGTTCATCCATAGT
TGCCTGACTTCCCGTCGTGTAGATAACTACGATACGGGAGGGCTTACCATCTGGCCCCAGTGCTGCAATG
ATACCGCGAGACCCACGCTCACCGGCTCCAGATTTATCAGCAATAAACCAGCCAGCCGGAAGGGCCGAGC
GCAGAAGTGGTCCTGCAACTTTATCCGCCTCCATCCAGTCTATTAATTGTTGCCGGGAAGCTAGAGTAAG
TAGTTCGCCAGTTAATAGTTTGCGCAACGTTGTTGCCATTGCTACAGGCATCGTGGTGTCACGCTCGTCG
TTTGGTATGGCTTCATTCAGCTCCGGTTCCCAACGATCAAGGCGAGTTACATGATCCCCCATGTTGTGCA
AAAAAGCGGTTAGCTCCTTCGGTCCTCCGATCGTTGTCAGAAGTAAGTTGGCCGCAGTGTTATCACTCAT
GGTTATGGCAGCACTGCATAATTCTCTTACTGTCATGCCATCCGTAAGATGCTTTTCTGTGACTGGTGAG
TACTCAACCAAGTCATTCTGAGAATAGTGTATGCGGCGACCGAGTTGCTCTTGCCCGGCGTCAATACGGG
ATAATACCGCGCCACATAGCAGAACTTTAAAAGTGCTCATCATTGGAAAACGTTCTTCGGGGCGAAAACT
CTCAAGGATCTTACCGCTGTTGAGATCCAGTTCGATGTAACCCACTCGTGCACCCAACTGATCTTCAGCA
TCTTTTACTTTCACCAGCGTTTCTGGGTGAGCAAAAACAGGAAGGCAAAATGCCGCAAAAAAGGGAATAA
GGGCGACACGGAAATGTTGAATACTCATACTCTTCCTTTTTCAATATTATTGAAGCATTTATCAGGGTTA
TTGTCTCATGAGCGGATACATATTTGAATGTATTTAGAAAAATAAACAAATAGGGGTTCCGCGCACATTT
CCCCGAAAAGTGCCACCTGACGTCGACGGATCGGGAGATCTCCCGATCCCCTATGGTGCACTCTCAGTAC
AATCTGCTCTGATGCCGCATAGTTAAGCCAGTATCTGCTCCCTGCTTGTGTGTTGGAGGTCGCTGAGTAG
TGCGCGAGCAAAATTTAAGCTACAACAAGGCAAGGCTTGACCGACAATTGCATGAAGAATCTGCTTAGGG
TTAGGCGTTTTGCGCTGCTTCGCGATGTACGGGCCAGATATACGCGTTGACATTGATTATTGACTAGTTA
TTAATAGTAATCAATTACGGGGTCATTAGTTCATAGCCCATATATGGAGTTCCGCGTTACATAACTTACG
GTAAATGGCCCGCCTGGCTGACCGCCCAACGACCCCCGCCCATTGACGTCAATAATGACGTATGTTCCCA
TAGTAACGCCAATAGGGACTTTCCATTGACGTCAATGGGTGGAGTATTTACGGTAAACTGCCCACTTGGC
AGTACATCAAGTGTATCATATGCCAAGTACGCCCCCTATTGACGTCAATGACGGTAAATGGCCCGCCTGG
CATTATGCCCAGTACATGACCTTATGGGACTTTCCTACTTGGCAGTACATCTACGTATTAGTCATCGCTA
TTACCATGGTGATGCGGTTTTGGCAGTACATCAATGGGCGTGGATAGCGGTTTGACTCACGGGGATTTCC
AAGTCTCCACCCCATTGACGTCAATGGGAGTTTGTTTTGGCACCAAAATCAACGGGACTTTCCAAAATGT
CGTAACAACTCCGCCCCATTGACGCAAATGGGCGGTAGGCGTGTACGGTGGGAGGTCTATATAAGCAGAG
CTCTCTGGCTAACTAGAGAACCCACTGCTTACTGGCTTATCGAAATTAATACGACTCACTATAGGGAGAC
CCAAGCTTGGTACCGAGCTCGGATCCACTAGTAACGGCCGCCAGTGTGCTGGAATTCATGAAGCTACTGT
CTTCTATCGAACAAGCATGCGATATTTGCCGACTTAAAAAGCTCAAGTGCTCCAAAGAAAAACCGAAGTG
CGCCAAGTGTCTGAAGAACAACTGGGAGTGTCGCTACTCTCCCAAAACCAAAAGGTCTCCGCTGACTAGG
GCACATCTGACAGAAGTGGAATCAAGGCTAGAAAGACTGGAACAGCTATTTCTACTGATTTTTCCTCGAG
AAGACCTTGACATGATTTTGAAAATGGATTCTTTACAGGATATAAAAGCATTGTTAACAGGATTATTTGT
ACAAGATAATGTGAATAAAGATGCCGTCACAGATAGATTGGCTTCAGTGGAGACTGATATGCCTCTAACA
TTGAGACAGCATAGAATAAGTGCGACATCATCATCGGAAGAGAGTAGTAACAAAGGTCAAAGACAGTTGA
CTGTATCGGCGATAATGCGCGGGCGCGGGCGAGCAGGGTCTCCGGGTGGGCGGCGGAGGAGACCTGCACA
AGCAGGCGGAAGGCGAGGATCCCCGTGTCGCGAAAATTCTAATTCTCCAATGGAAAGCGCTGATTTCTAT
GAAGCAGAACCCAGGCCACCAATGTCTTCCCATCTCCAAAGTCCCCCTCATGCACCAAGTTCCGCAGCAT
TTGGGTTCCCTAGAGGAGCAGGACCAGCCCAACCCCCTGCTCCCCCGGCTGCTCCCGAACCTCTCGGTGG
AATTTGTGAACATGAAACCAGCATAGATATTTCTGCATATATAGATCCAGCTGCTTTTAATGATGAATTT
CTTGCGGATCTCTTTCAACATTCTTAGGTCTAGAGGGCCCTATTCTATAGTGTCACCTAAATGCTAGAGC
TCGCTGATCAGCCTCGACTGTGCCTTCTAGTTGCCAGCCATCTGTTGTTTGCCCCTCCCCCGTGCCTTCC
TTGACCCTGGAAGGTGCCACTCCCACTGTCCTTTCCTAATAAAATGAGGAAATTGCATCGCATTGTCTGA
GTAGGTGTCATTCTATTCTGGGGGGTGGGGTGGGGCAGGACAGCAAGGGGGAGGATTGGGAAGACAATAG
CAGGCATGCTGGGGATGCGGTGGGCTCTATGGCTTCTGAGGCGGAAAGAACCAGCTGGGGCTCTAGGGGG
TATCCCC
[100 nt withheld, positions 6118-6217]
Features (pLannotate 1.2.2; 22 found; start..end, strand, type, name):
    343..672     +  promoter       SV40 promoter: SV40 enhancer and early promoter
    739..1530    +  CDS            neo: KKA2_KLEPN - Also known as kan, nptII. Experimental evidence at protein level: Swiss-Prot protein existence level 1. Resistance to kanamycin, neomycin, paromomycin, ribostamycin, butirosin and gentamicin B. From Klebsiella pneumoniae.
   1554..1712    +  CDS            ble (fragment): BLE_KLEPN - Experimental evidence at protein level: Swiss-Prot protein existence level 1. Binding protein with a strong affinity to the bleomycin family of antibiotics. Binds to CL990; an antimitotic-antibiotic compound. From Klebsiella pneumoniae.
   1707..1828    +  polyA_signal   SV40 poly(A) signal: SV40 polyadenylation signal
   1901..1917    -  protein_bind   lac operator: The lac repressor binds to the lac operator to inhibit transcription in E. coli. This inhibition can be relieved by adding lactose or isopropyl-β-D-thiogalactopyranoside (IPTG). lac repressor encoded by lacI
   1925..1955    -  promoter       lac promoter: promoter for the E. coli lac operon
   1970..1991    -  protein_bind   CAP binding site: CAP binding activates transcription in the presence of cAMP. E. coli catabolite activator protein
   2004..2096    -  CDS            lacI (fragment): lac repressor; lacI; The lac repressor binds to the lac operator to inhibit transcription in E. coli. This inhibition can be relieved by adding lactose or isopropyl-β-D-thiogalactopyranoside (IPTG).
   2279..2867    -  rep_origin     ori: high-copy-number ColE1/pMB1/pBR322/pUC origin of replication
   3038..3898    -  CDS            AmpR: β-lactamase; bla; confers resistance to ampicillin, carbenicillin, and related antibiotics
   3899..4003    -  promoter       AmpR promoter: bla
   4062..4114    -  misc_feature   bom (fragment): basis of mobility region from pBR322
   4269..4648    +  enhancer       CMV enhancer: human cytomegalovirus immediate early enhancer
   4649..4852    +  promoter       CMV promoter: human cytomegalovirus (CMV) immediate early promoter
   4848..4881    +  LTR            5' LTR (truncated) (fragment): truncated 5' long terminal repeat (LTR) from HIV-1
   4897..4915    +  promoter       T7 promoter: promoter for bacteriophage T7 RNA polymerase
   4978..5418    +  CDS            GAL4 DNA binding domain: DNA binding domain of the GAL4 transcriptional activator; Saccharomyces cerevisiae GAL4 (truncated)
   5530..5784    +  CDS            CEBPA (fragment): CEBPA_HUMAN - Also known as CEBP From Homo sapiens (Human).
   5804..5822    -  promoter       SP6 promoter: promoter for bacteriophage SP6 RNA polymerase
   5848..6072    +  polyA_signal   bGH poly(A) signal: bovine growth hormone polyadenylation signal
   6076..6097    +  promoter       SV40 promoter (fragment): SV40 enhancer and early promoter
   6118..329     +  rep_origin     f1 ori (across the origin) (sequence partly withheld): f1 bacteriophage origin of replication; arrow indicates direction of (+) strand synthesis
