[The description below was written by a language model from this plasmid's Addgene catalogue record and pLannotate feature annotations shown in this document.]
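Description:
pGAL4-DBD-CEBPa_WT(N) is a mammalian expression plasmid of about 6.2 kb, built on the pGAL4-DBD-MCS backbone, that overexpresses a fusion of the yeast GAL4 DNA-binding domain to a portion of human CEBPA (C/EBP-alpha). The fusion is transcribed from the human cytomegalovirus immediate-early enhancer and promoter and terminated by the bovine growth hormone polyadenylation signal. The GAL4 DBD coding sequence lies upstream, followed by an annotated CEBPA fragment of roughly 250 nt. The "WT(N)" designation suggests a wild-type N-terminal segment, although the record does not define the exact boundaries. The insert was introduced by Gibson cloning. T7 and SP6 phage promoters flank the expression cassette, as is common in this type of backbone, and a very short match to an HIV-1 LTR just after the CMV promoter is most likely an annotation artefact of shared leader sequence rather than a functional viral element.

For propagation in E. coli the plasmid carries a high-copy ColE1/pUC-type origin and a beta-lactamase gene conferring ampicillin resistance, and an f1 origin is also present. A second cassette uses the SV40 enhancer/early promoter to drive the neomycin phosphotransferase gene, ending in an SV40 poly(A) signal, which would allow G418 selection of transfected mammalian cells. Residual lac promoter/operator, lacI, ble and bom fragments are backbone remnants.

Tethering a transcription factor region to the GAL4 DBD is typically used to recruit it to a reporter carrying GAL4 binding (UAS) sites and so measure its transactivation activity independently of its native DNA binding. This fits the associated study of activity and specificity in human transcription factors, though the record states only overexpression as the purpose.
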