Addgene plasmid #215635: pGAL4-DBD-CEBPa_WT(N)
Purpose: For overexpression of Gal4-DBD CEBPa WT(N)
Depositing lab: Denes Hnisz. Depositing organization: Max Planck Institute for Molecular Genetics. Publication: An activity-specificity trade-off encoded in human transcription factors. Naderi J, Magalhaes AP, Kibar G, Stik G, Zhang Y, Mackowiak SD, Wieler HM, Rossi F, Buschow R, Christou-Kent M, Alcoverro-Bertran M, Graf T, Vingron M, Hnisz D. Nat Cell Biol. 2024 Aug;26(8):1309-1321. doi: 10.1038/s41556-024-01411-0. Epub 2024 Jul 5. PubMed 38969762.
Backbone
  Vector backbone: pGAL4-DBD-MCS
  Vector type: Mammalian Expression
Growth in bacteria
  Bacterial resistance: Ampicillin, 100 μg/mL
  Growth temperature: 37°C
  Growth strain: DH5alpha
  Copy number: High Copy
Gene/Insert
  Gene/Insert name: CEBPa(N)
  Species: H. sapiens (human)
  Entrez Gene: CEBPA (a.k.a. C/EBP-alpha, CEBP)
  Cloning method: Gibson Cloning
Terms and licenses: Academic/Nonprofit Terms; Industry Terms: Not Available to Industry
How to cite: pGAL4-DBD-CEBPa_WT(N) was a gift from Denes Hnisz (Addgene plasmid # 215635 ; http://n2t.net/addgene:215635 ; RRID:Addgene_215635)
